Addgene plasmid #171200: pKAR2-Br512g3.1
Purpose: Expresses Br512g3.1 polymerase in E.coli
Depositing lab: Andrew Ellington. Depositing organization: University of Texas at Austin. Publication: Portable nucleic acid tests for rapid detection of monkeypox virus. Bhadra S, Ellington AD. medRxiv 2022.08.09.22278605 10.1101/2022.08.09.22278605.
Backbone
  Vector backbone: pKAR2
  Backbone manufacturer: In-house made
  Backbone size w/o insert (bp): 5187
  Total vector size (bp): 6218
  Vector type: Bacterial Expression
Growth in bacteria
  Bacterial resistance: Ampicillin, 100 μg/mL
  Growth temperature: 37°C
  Growth strain: DH5alpha
  Copy number: High Copy
Gene/Insert
  Gene/Insert name: Engineered Bst DNA Polymerase I Large Fragment (alt name: Br512g3.1)
  Species: Synthetic; Geobacillus stearothermophilus
  Insert size (bp): 1932
  GenBank ID: 4O0I_A
  Promoter: T7
  Tag / fusion protein: 8x His tag; Villin Headpiece 47 amino acid (vHP47, supercharged) ; Linker (N terminal on insert)
  Cloning method: Restriction Enzyme; 5′ cloning site BsaI (destroyed during cloning); 3′ cloning site BsaI (destroyed during cloning)
  Sequencing primers: 5′ CCTATAAAAATAGGCGTATCACGAGGC; 3′ GTGTAACGACCGGCTAGAATCACTCC
Terms and licenses: Academic/Nonprofit Terms; Industry Terms: Not Available to Industry
Depositor comments: Please visit https://www.biorxiv.org/content/10.1101/2021.04.15.439918v1 for bioRxiv preprint.
How to cite: pKAR2-Br512g3.1 was a gift from Andrew Ellington (Addgene plasmid # 171200 ; http://n2t.net/addgene:171200 ; RRID:Addgene_171200)
