[The description below was written by a language model from this plasmid's Addgene catalogue record and pLannotate feature annotations shown in this document.]
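Description:
pKAR2-Br512g3.1 is a 6,218 bp bacterial expression plasmid built on the in-house pKAR2 backbone for producing the engineered DNA polymerase Br512g3.1 in E. coli. It replicates from a high-copy ColE1/pUC-type origin and is selected with ampicillin through a β-lactamase gene under its own promoter. The feature table also detects a partial aph(3')-Ia kanamycin-resistance sequence and a fragment of the pBR322 bom region, but the catalogue lists only ampicillin as the selectable marker.

The insert, recorded as 1,932 bp and cloned through BsaI sites that were destroyed in the process, encodes a variant of the Geobacillus stearothermophilus (Bst) DNA polymerase I large fragment. The annotation matches this region to a partial polA homologue. At the N terminus, the polymerase carries an 8x His tag for affinity purification, a supercharged 47-residue villin headpiece domain (vHP47, annotated as a chicken villin fragment) and a linker. Expression is driven by a T7 promoter flanked by tet operator sequences, and a tetR repressor gene sits elsewhere on the plasmid. This arrangement suggests that transcription depends on T7 RNA polymerase and can also be repressed by TetR until a tetracycline-class inducer is added, although the record does not describe an induction scheme. An sTRSV hammerhead ribozyme lies between the promoter and the coding region, where such self-cleaving elements typically give the transcript a defined 5' end. A T7 terminator follows the gene, and rrnB T1 terminators insulate neighbouring units.

The associated publication concerns portable nucleic acid tests for rapid detection of monkeypox virus, which points to use of the purified enzyme in diagnostic amplification assays.
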