Features (pLannotate 1.2.2; 16 found; start..end, strand, type, name):
     16..62      +  terminator     T7 terminator: transcription terminator for bacteriophage T7 RNA polymerase
    180..223     -  terminator     rrnB T1 terminator: Escherichia coli rrnB; transcription terminator T1 from the E. coli rrnB gene
    362..982     -  CDS            tetR: TETR2_ECOLX - Experimental evidence at protein level: Swiss-Prot protein existence level 1. TetR is the repressor of the tetracycline resistance element; its N-terminal region forms a helix-turn-helix structure and binds DNA. Binding of tetracycline to TetR reduces the repressor affinity for the tetracycline resistance gene (tetA) promoter operator sites. From Escherichia coli.
   1014..1874    -  CDS            AmpR: β-lactamase; bla; confers resistance to ampicillin, carbenicillin, and related antibiotics
   1875..1946    -  promoter       AmpR promoter: bla
   2023..2109    +  terminator     rrnB T1 terminator: Escherichia coli rrnB; transcription terminator T1 from the E. coli rrnB gene
   2132..2149    -  promoter       tet promoter (fragment): E. coli promoter for tetracycline efflux protein gene
   2191..2238    +  misc_feature   bom (fragment): basis of mobility region from pBR322
   2424..3012    -  rep_origin     ori: high-copy-number ColE1/pMB1/pBR322/pUC origin of replication
   3098..3914    -  CDS            KanR (fragment): aminoglycoside phosphotransferase; aph(3')-Ia; confers resistance to kanamycin in bacteria or G418 (Geneticin®) in eukaryotes
   4108..4126    +  protein_bind   tet operator: bacterial operator O1 for the tetR and tetA genes tetracycline repressor TetR
   4127..4145    +  promoter       T7 promoter: promoter for bacteriophage T7 RNA polymerase
   4147..4165    +  promoter       PLtetO-1 promoter (fragment): modified phage lambda PL promoter with tet operator sites (Lutz and Bujard, 1997)
   4185..4234    +  misc_RNA       sTRSV HHRz: hammerhead ribozyme from the tobacco ringspot virus satellite RNA (Khvorova et al., 2003)
   4312..4452    +  CDS            VIL1 (fragment): VILI_CHICK - Also known as VIL. Experimental evidence at protein level: Swiss-Prot protein existence level 1. Epithelial cell-specific Ca(2+)-regulated actin-modifying protein that modulates the reorganization of microvillar actin filaments. Plays a role in the actin nucleation, actin filament bundle assembly, actin filament capping and severing. Binds phosphatidylinositol 4,5-bisphosphate (PIP2) and lysophosphatidic acid (LPA); binds LPA with higher affinity than PIP2. Binding to LPA increases its phosphorylation by SRC and inhibits all actin-modifying activities. Binding to PIP2 inhibits act
   4477..6213    +  CDS            polA (fragment): DPO1_BACCA - Experimental evidence at protein level: Swiss-Prot protein existence level 1. In addition to polymerase activity, this DNA polymerase exhibits 3'-5' and 5'-3' exonuclease activity. From Bacillus caldotenax.
>Addgene plasmid #171200 | pKAR2-Br512g3.1 | addgene full sequence | sequence record 339557 | Addgene NGS Result
ATCCTAAGCTTAATTTAGCATAACCCCTTGGGGCCTCTAAACGGGTCTTGAGGGGTTTTTTGAGCTGAGC
TTGGACTCCTGTTGATAGATCCGGCCGGTAATGACCTCAGAACTCCATCTGCCTAATGGAGTGATTCTAG
CCGGTCGTTACACGTGGAACGGGAACTGCCAGACATCAAATAAAACAAAAGGCTCAGTCGGAAGACTGGG
CCTTTTGTTTTATCTGTTGTTTGTCGGTGAACACTCTCCCGGAAAACTCACGTTAAGGGATTTTGGTCAT
GAGATTATCAAAAAGGATCTTCACCTAGATCCTTTTAAACTAGTGAAGTTACCATCACGGAAAAAGGTTA
TGCTGCTTTTAAGACCCACTTTCACATTTAAGTTGTTTTTCTAATCCGCAAATGATCAATTCAAGGCCGA
ATAAGAAGGCTGGCTCTGCACCTTGGTGATCAAATAATTCGATAGCTTGTCGTAATAATGGCGGCATACT
ATCAGTAGTAGGTGTTTCCCTTTCTTCTTTAGCGACTTGATGCTCTTGATCTTCCAATACGCAACCTAAA
GTAAAATGCCCCACTGCACTGAGTGCATATAATGCATTCTCTAGTGAAAAACCTTGTTGGCATAAAAAGG
CTAATTGATTTTCGAGAGTTTCATACTGTTTTTCTGTAGGCCGTGTACCTAAATGTACTTTTGCTCCATC
GCGATGACTTAGTAAAGCACATCTAAAACTTTTAGCGTTATTACGTAAAAAATCTTGCCAGCTTTCCCCT
TCTAAAGGGCAAAAGTGAGTATGGTGCCTATCTAACATCTCAATGGCTAAGGCGTCGAGCAAAGCCCGCT
TATTTTTTACATGCCAATACAATGTAGGCTGCTCTACACCTAGCTTCTGGGCGAGTTTACGGGTTGTTAA
ACCTTCGATTCCGACCTCATTAAGCAGCTCTAATGCGCTGTTAATCACTTTACTTTTATCTAAACGAGAC
ATCATTAACCTCCTCAAGAGGATCGAATAGTTATTACCAATGCTTAATCAGTGAGGCACCTATCTCAGCG
ATCTGTCTATTTCGTTCATCCATAGTTGCCTGACTCCCCGTCGTGTAGATAACTACGATACGGGAGGGCT
TACCATCTGGCCCCAGTGCTGCAATGATACCGCGAGAGCCACGCTCACCGGCTCCAGATTTATCAGCAAT
AAACCAGCCAGCCGGAAGGGCCGAGCGCAGAAGTGGTCCTGCAACTTTATCCGCCTCCATCCAGTCTATC
AATTGTTGCCGGGAAGCTAGAGTAAGTAGTTCGCCAGTTAATAGTTTGCGCAACGTTGTTGCCATTGCTA
CAGGCATCGTGGTGTCACGCTCGTCGTTTGGTATGGCTTCATTCAGCTCCGGTTCCCAACGATCAAGGCG
AGTTACATGATCCCCCATGTTGTGCAAAAAAGCGGTTAGCTCCTTCGGTCCTCCGATCGTTGTCAGAAGT
AAGTTGGCCGCAGTGTTATCACTCATGGTTATGGCAGCACTGCATAATTCTCTTACTGTCATGCCATCCG
TAAGATGCTTTTCTGTGACTGGTGAGTACTCAACCAAGTCATTCTGAGAATAGTGTATGCGGCGACCGAG
TTGCTCTTGCCCGGCGTCAATACGGGATAATACCGCGCCACATAGCAGAACTTTAAAAGTGCTCATCATT
GGAAAACGTTCTTCGGGGCGAAAACTCTCAAGGATCTTACCGCTGTTGAGATCCAGTTCGATGTAACCCA
CTCGTGCACCCAACTGATCTTCAGCATCTTTTACTTTCACCAGCGTTTCTGGGTGAGCAAAAACAGGAAG
GCAAAATGCCGCAAAAAAGGGAATAAGGGCGACACGGAAATGTTGAATACTCATACTCTTCCTTTTTCAA
TATTATTGAAGCATTTATCAGGGTTATTGTCTCATGAGCGGATACATATTTGAATGTATTTAGAAAAATT
TTTTAAGGCAGTTATTGGTGCCGCTTAAACGCCTGGGGTAATGACTCTCTAGCTTGAGGCATCAAATAAA
ACGAAAGGCTCAGTCGAAAGACTGGGCCTTTCGTTTTATCTGTTGTTTGTCGGTGAACGCTCTCCTGAGT
AGGACAAATCCGCCCTCTAGATTACGTGCAGTCGATGATAAGCTGTCAAACGGAATTTCGGGCAGCGTTG
GGTCCTGGCCACGGGTGCGCCGGTGTGAAATACCGCACAGATGCGTAAGGAGAAAATACCGCATCAGGCG
CTCTTCCGCTTCCTCGCTCACTGACTCGCTGCGCTCGGTCGTTCGGCTGCGGCGAGCGGTATCAGCTCAC
TCAAAGGCGGTAATACGGTTATCCACAGAATCAGGGGATAACGCAGGAAAGAACATGTGAGCAAAAGGCC
AGCAAAAGGCCAGGAACCGTAAAAAGGCCGCGTTGCTGGCGTTTTTCCATAGGCTCCGCCCCCCTGACGA
GCATCACAAAAATCGACGCTCAAGTCAGAGGTGGCGAAACCCGACAGGACTATAAAGATACCAGGCGTTT
CCCCCTGGAAGCTCCCTCGTGCGCTCTCCTGTTCCGACCCTGCCGCTTACCGGATACCTGTCCGCCTTTC
TCCCTTCGGGAAGCGTGGCGCTTTCTCATAGCTCACGCTGTAGGTATCTCAGTTCGGTGTAGGTCGTTCG
CTCCAAGCTGGGCTGTGTGCACGAACCCCCCGTTCAGCCCGACCGCTGCGCCTTATCCGGTAACTATCGT
CTTGAGTCCAACCCGGTAAGACACGACTTATCGCCACTGGCAGCAGCCACTGGTAACAGGATTAGCAGAG
CGAGGTATGTAGGCGGTGCTACAGAGTTCTTGAAGTGGTGGCCTAACTACGGCTACACTAGAAGGACAGT
ATTTGGTATCTGCGCTCTGCTGAAGCCAGTTACCTTCGGAAAAAGAGTTGGTAGCTCTTGATCCGGCAAA
CAAACCACCGCTGGTAGCGGTGGTTTTTTTGTTTGCAAGCAGCAGATTACGCGCAGAAAAAAAGGATCTC
AAGAAGATCCTTTGATCTTTTCTACGGGGTCTGACGCTCAGTGGAACGAAAACTCACGTTAAGGGATTTT
GGTCATGGAATTAATTCTTAGAAAAACTCATCGAGCATCAAATGAAACTGCAATTTATTCATATCAGGAT
TATCAATACCATATTTTTGAAAAAGCCGTTTCTGTAATGAAGGAGAAAACTCACCGAGGCAGTTCCATAG
GATGGCAAGATCCTGGTATCGGTCTGCGATTCCGACTCGTCCAACATCAATACAACCTATTAATTTCCCC
TCGTCAAAAATAAGGTTATCAAGTGAGAAATCACCATGAGTGACGACTGAATCCGGTGAGAATGGCAAAA
GTTTATGCATTTCTTTCCAGACTTGTTCAACAGGCCAGCCATTACGCTCGTCATCAAAATCACTCGCATC
AACCAAACCGTTATTCATTCGTGATTGCGCCTGAGCGAAGACGAAATACGCGATCGCTGTTAAAAGGACA
ATTACAAACAGGAATCGAATGCAACCGGCGCAGGAACACTGCCAGCGCATCAACAATATTTTCACCTGAA
TCAGGATATTCTTCTAATACCTGGAATGCTGTTTTCCCGGGGATCGCAGTGGTGAGTAACCATGCATCAT
CAGGAGTACGGATAAAATGCTTGATGGTCGGAAGAGGCATAAATTCCGTCAGCCAGTTTAGTCTGACCAT
CTCATCTGTAACATCATTGGCAACGCTACCTTTGCCATGTTTCAGAAACAACTCTGGCGCATCGGGCTTC
CCATACAATCGATAGATTGTCGCACCTGATTGCCCGACATTATCGCGAGCCCATTTATACCCATATAAAT
CAGCATCCATGTTGGAATTTAATCGCGGCCTAGAGCAAGACGTTTCCCGTTGAATATGGCTCATAACACC
CCTTGTATTACTGTTTATGTAAGCAGACAGTTTTATTGTGTAATCGTTAATCCGCAAATAACGTAAAAAC
CCGCTTCGGCGGGTTTTTTTATGGGGGGAGTTTAGGGAAAGAGCATTTGTCATCATGACCATGACATTAA
CCTATAAAAATAGGCGTATCACGAGGCCCTTTCCCTAGGGTCTTCACACTCTATCATTGATAGAGTTAAT
ACGACTCACTATAGGGTCCCTATCAGTGATAGAGAGAATTCGTACTGAGCACAGCTGTCACCGGATGTGC
TTTCCGGTCTGATGAGTCCGTGAGGACGAAACAGCCTCTACAAATAATTTTGTTTAAACTAGTTAGATAA
GGAGGTTACATATGCACCATCATCACGGTCATCACCACCATCCGCGTGGTGTTGACCCGAGCCGTAAGGA
GAACCACCTGTCTGACGAAGACTTCAAGGCGGTGTTCGGTATGACCCGTTCTGCGTTCGCGCGTCTGCCG
CTGTGGAAACAACAGAAGCTGAAGAAGAAGAAAGGTCTGTTCGGTTCTGGAAGCGCAGCAGCACCTAAGA
TGGCATTCACATTGGCCGATCGTGTCACCGAAGAGATGCTGGCAGACAAGGCAGCCTTGGTCGTGGAGGT
AGTTGAGGAGAACTATCACGACGCACCGATTGTTGGAATCGCCGTGGTCAATGAACATGGTCGCTTCTTC
TTGCGCCCTGAGACTGCGTTGGCCGACCCACAATTCGTGGCCTGGTTAGGAGATGAAACGAAGAAGAAGT
CAATGTTCGACAGCAAACGCGCAGCCGTAGCTCTGAAGTGGAAAGGAATTGAGCTGTGTGGTGTGAGTTT
CGACCTTCTCTTAGCAGCGTACTTGCTTGATCCCGCTCAAGGCGTCGACGACGTGGCAGCCGCTGCCAAG
ATGAAGCAATATGAAGCGGTGCGTCCGGATGAGGCTGTGTACGGGAAGGGAGCTAAACGCGCGGTGCCTG
ATGAACCCGTGCTTGCTGAGCACTTGGTACGCAAGGCTGCGGCTATCTGGGAGCTGGAGCGTCCCTTCCT
GGATGAGTTGCGTCGCAACGAGCAGGACCGCCTGCTTGTAGAGTTAGAACAGCCTCTTAGCTCTATTCTT
GCCGAGATGGAGTTCGCTGGTGTCAAAGTAGATACCAAGCGCCTTGAGCAAATGGGTAAGGAGTTGGCTG
AACAACTGGGCACAGTGGAACAGCGTATCTACGAACTGGCCGGTCAGGAGTTCAACATCAACAGCCCCAA
GCAGCTGGGAGTGATCCTGTTCGAGAAGTTGCAGCTGCCAGTATTGAAGAAGACTAAGACTGGCTACAGT
ACCTCGGCTGACGTACTGGAGAAGCTGGCTCCTTACCATGAGATCGTGGAGAACATCTTGCACTACCGCC
AGCTGGGCAAGCTGCAGTCTACCTACATTGAGGGTCTGTTAAAGGTCGTGCGTCCAGACACGAAGAAGGT
GCATACGATCTTCAATCAGGCGCTGACCCAAACTGGTCGTTTGTCGTCCACAGAGCCCAATCTTCAGAAT
ATCCCTATTCGTCTTGAGGAAGGCCGCAAGATTCGCCAGGCCTTCGTTCCTTCGGAATCGGACTGGCTGA
TCTTCGCAGCAGATTACGATCAGATCGAGCTTCGCGTGTTGGCACATATCGCGGAGGATGACAACTTAAT
GGAGGCGTTCCGCCGCGATCTGGATATCCATACTAAGACCGCGATGGATATCTTCCAAGTGTCAGAAGAC
GAGGTAACACCGAACATGCGACGCCAGGCGAAAGCGGTTAACTTCGGCATCGTCTACGGCATCAGCGACT
ATGGCCTGGCCCAGAACTTGAACATCAGCCGCAAGGAGGCAGCCGAGTTCATCGAGCGCTACTTCGAGAG
TTTCCCAGGTGTGAAGCGTTATATGGAGAATATCGTACAAGAGGCGAAGCAGAAAGGCTACGTGACCACG
CTGTTACACCGTCGTCGCTACCTTCCTGATATCAACAGCCGTAACTTCAATGTACGTTCCTTCGCCGAAC
GCATGGCGATGAATACCCCCATCCAGGGGTCAGCTGCAGATATCATCAAGAAAGCTATGATCGACTTAAA
CGCTCGTCTGAAGGAAGAACGCTTACAGGCGCACCTCTTACTGCAAGTCCATGACGAATTGATCCTTGAG
GGCCCCAAGGAAGAGATGGAGCGTCTTTGCCGTCTGGTGCCGGAAGTAATGGAACAGGCCGTCACGCTGC
GCGTACCTCTGAAAGTCGATTACCACTACGGCTCCACCTGGTATGACGCCAAGTAAGG
